>Addgene plasmid #13595 | integrin beta6 pWZL neo | addgene partial sequence | sequence record 19967 | 13595 with pBABE5'
CTGCAGATTCGAGATCCATTGTGCTCTAAAGGCAAGAACTGAAACGAATGGGGATTGAACTGCTTTGCCT
GTTCTTTCTATTTCTAGGAAGGAATGATCACGTACAAGGTGGCTGTGCCCTGGGAGGTGCAGAAACCTGT
GAAGACTGCCTGCTTATTGGACCTCAGTGTGCCTGGTGTGCTCAGGAGAATTTTACTCATCCATCTGGAG
TTGGCGAAAGGTGTGATACCCCAGCAAACCTTTTAGCTAAAGGATGTCAATTAAACTTCATCGAAAACCC
TGTCTCCCAAGTAGAAATACTTAAAAATAAGCCTCTCAGTGTAGGCAGACAGAAAAATAGTTCTGACATT
GTTCAGATTGCGCCTCAAAGCTTGATCCTTAAGTTGAGACCAGGTGGTGCGCAGACTCTGCAGGTGCATG
TCCGCCAGACTGAGGACTACCCGGTGGATTTGTATTACCTCATGGACCTCTCCGCCTCCATGGATGACGA
CCTCAACACAATAAAGGAGCTGGGCTCCCGGCTTTCCAAAGAGATGTCTAAATTAACCAGCAACTTTAGA
CTGGGCTTCGGATCTTTTGTGGAAAAACCTGTATCCCCTTTCGTGAAAAAACACCAGAAGAAATTGCCAA
CCCTTGCAGTAGTATTCCATACTTCTGT
