[The description below was written by a language model from this plasmid's Addgene catalogue record.]
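Description:
Integrin beta6 pWZL neo is a retroviral mammalian expression plasmid that carries the human integrin beta 6 cDNA (ITGB6), an insert of about 2.4 kb, in a pWZL-series backbone of roughly 6 kb. The insert was placed between EcoRI and XhoI sites, both of which remain intact, so the coding fragment can be excised or exchanged. In bacteria the plasmid is maintained at high copy number under ampicillin selection. In mammalian cells, neomycin resistance allows transduced or transfected cells to be selected with G418. The backbone is recorded as "pWZL Blast neo", but the only mammalian marker listed is neomycin.

No feature table accompanies the record, and the promoter and other regulatory elements are not stated. pWZL vectors are generally Moloney murine leukaemia virus-derived constructs. In these, the 5′ LTR drives a transcript that includes the packaging signal and the cloned gene, with the resistance marker expressed downstream from the same transcript, but this arrangement cannot be confirmed here. The use of a pBABE 5′ sequencing primer is consistent with a backbone of this family. No epitope tags or reporters are listed.

As a retroviral vector, the plasmid would be introduced into a packaging cell line to produce replication-defective virus, which then integrates the ITGB6 cassette stably into dividing target cells. Integrin beta 6 pairs with the alpha v subunit to form the αvβ6 heterodimer. The construct therefore suits making G418-selected cell populations that stably express this subunit, for studying αvβ6-dependent functions such as adhesion and ligand binding, although the record does not state a specific purpose.
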