Addgene plasmid #13595: integrin beta6 pWZL neo
Depositing lab: Dean Sheppard. Depositing organization: University of California, San Francisco (UCSF).
Backbone
  Vector backbone: pWZL Blast neo
  Backbone size w/o insert (bp): 6000
  Vector type: Mammalian Expression, Retroviral
  Selectable markers: Neomycin (select with G418)
Growth in bacteria
  Bacterial resistance: Ampicillin, 100 μg/mL
  Growth temperature: 37°C
  Growth strain: DH5alpha
  Copy number: High Copy
Gene/Insert
  Gene/Insert name: integrin beta 6 (alt name: ITGB6)
  Species: H. sapiens (human)
  Insert size (bp): 2400
  GenBank ID: NM_000888
  Entrez Gene: ITGB6 (a.k.a. AI1H)
  Cloning method: Restriction Enzyme; 5′ cloning site EcoRI (not destroyed); 3′ cloning site XhoI (not destroyed)
  Sequencing primers: 5′ pBABE 5'
Terms and licenses: Academic/Nonprofit Terms; Industry Terms: Not Available to Industry
How to cite: integrin beta6 pWZL neo was a gift from Dean Sheppard (Addgene plasmid # 13595 ; http://n2t.net/addgene:13595 ; RRID:Addgene_13595)
